Addgene plasmid #82220: pDONR223_PAK1_WT
Purpose: Gateway Donor vector containing PAK1 , part of the Target Accelerator Plasmid Collection.
Depositing lab: Jesse Boehm & William Hahn & David Root. Depositing organization: Broad Institute. Publication: Systematic Functional Interrogation of Rare Cancer Variants Identifies Oncogenic Alleles. Kim E, Ilic N, Shrestha Y, Zou L, Kamburov A, Zhu C, Yang X, Lubonja R, Tran N, Nguyen C, Lawrence MS, Piccioni F, Bagul M, Doench JG, Chouinard CR, Wu X, Hogstrom L, Natoli T, Tamayo P, Horn H, Corsello SM, Lage K, Root DE, Subramanian A, Golub TR, Getz G, Boehm JS, Hahn WC. Cancer Discov. 2016 Jul;6(7):714-26. doi: 10.1158/2159-8290.CD-16-0160. Epub 2016 May 4. PubMed 27147599.
Backbone
  Vector backbone: pDONR223
  Backbone manufacturer: Invitrogen
  Backbone size w/o insert (bp): 2790
  Vector type: Gateway Entry vector
Growth in bacteria
  Bacterial resistance: Spectinomycin, 50 μg/mL
  Growth temperature: 37°C
  Growth strain: DH5alpha
  Copy number: High Copy
Gene/Insert
  Gene/Insert name: PAK1
  Species: H. sapiens (human)
  Mutation: WT
  GenBank ID: NM_002576.4
  Entrez Gene: PAK1 (a.k.a. IDDMSSD, PAKalpha, alpha-PAK, p65-PAK)
  Promoter: None
  Cloning method: Gateway Cloning
  Sequencing primers: 5′ M13pUC-fwd; 3′ M13-Rev
Terms and licenses: Academic/Nonprofit Terms; Industry Terms: Not Available to Industry
Depositor comments: Open state: NO stop codon immediately follows insert. Supporting reference: Systematic morphological profiling of human gene and allele function via Cell Painting. Rohban MH, et al. Elife. 2017, Mar 18;6. pii: e24060. PubMed PMID 28315521
How to cite: pDONR223_PAK1_WT was a gift from Jesse Boehm & William Hahn & David Root (Addgene plasmid # 82220 ; http://n2t.net/addgene:82220 ; RRID:Addgene_82220)
