[The description below was written by a language model from this plasmid's Addgene catalogue record and pLannotate feature annotations shown in this document.]
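Description:
pDONR223_PAK1_WT is a Gateway entry clone built on the Invitrogen pDONR223 backbone, carrying the wild-type open reading frame of human PAK1, a serine/threonine kinase that acts as an effector of the Rho-family GTPases CDC42 and RAC1 and influences cytoskeletal dynamics, adhesion, migration, proliferation and apoptosis. The sequenced plasmid is 4,428 nt. It is maintained in E. coli at high copy through a ColE1/pUC-type origin and selected with spectinomycin via the aadA (SmR) aminoglycoside adenylyltransferase gene, which lies downstream of an annotated fragment of the class 1 integron Pc promoter. Short remnants of lacZα, lacI and a gentamicin resistance gene are annotated but are only fragments. rrnB T1 and T2 terminators sit in the backbone upstream of the cloning region, where they would help insulate it from read-through transcription.

The PAK1 coding sequence (about 1.6 kb) is flanked on both sides by attL recombination sites in opposing orientation. The automated annotation labels both as attL3-type variants. These sites allow the insert to be transferred by LR Clonase reaction into any compatible destination vector. The record lists no promoter for the insert, so the plasmid is a shuttle and archive clone rather than an expression construct. A T7 promoter lies just outside the downstream att site, pointing back toward the insert on the opposite strand. The ORF is in the "open" configuration, with no stop codon immediately after the insert, so it can be fused in frame to C-terminal tags supplied by the destination vector. The clone belongs to the Target Accelerator Plasmid Collection, where it is a wild-type entry in a resource associated with functional studies of cancer-associated gene variants.
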