Features (pLannotate 1.2.2; 12 found; start..end, strand, type, name):
     38..74      -  CDS            lacZα (fragment): LacZα fragment of β-galactosidase; lacZ fragment
     91..186     +  protein_bind   attL3: mutant version of attL; recombination site for the Gateway® LR reaction LR Clonase™
    192..1826    +  CDS            PAK1: PAK1_HUMAN - Experimental evidence at protein level: Swiss-Prot protein existence level 1. Protein kinase involved in intracellular signaling pathways downstream of integrins and receptor-type kinases that plays an important role in cytoskeleton dynamics, in cell adhesion, migration, proliferation, apoptosis, mitosis, and in vesicle-mediated transport processes (PubMed:11896197, PubMed:30290153). Can directly phosphorylate BAD and protects cells against apoptosis. Activated by interaction with CDC42 and RAC1. Functions as GTPase effector that links the Rho-related GTPases CDC42 and RAC1 to the
   1831..1926    -  protein_bind   attL3: mutant version of attL; recombination site for the Gateway® LR reaction LR Clonase™
   1945..1963    -  promoter       T7 promoter: promoter for bacteriophage T7 RNA polymerase
   2153..2176    +  promoter       Pc promoter (fragment): intI1 (promoter lies within the coding sequence); class 1 integron promoter
   2352..2408    +  CDS            GmR (fragment): gentamycin acetyltransferase; aacC1; confers resistance to gentamycin
   2415..3206    +  CDS            SmR: aminoglycoside adenylyltransferase (Murphy, 1985); aadA; confers resistance to spectinomycin and streptomycin
   3299..3887    +  rep_origin     ori: high-copy-number ColE1/pMB1/pBR322/pUC origin of replication
   4070..4162    +  CDS            lacI (fragment): lac repressor; lacI; The lac repressor binds to the lac operator to inhibit transcription in E. coli. This inhibition can be relieved by adding lactose or isopropyl-β-D-thiogalactopyranoside (IPTG).
   4217..4244    -  terminator     rrnB T2 terminator: transcription terminator T2 from the E. coli rrnB gene
   4376..4419    +  terminator     rrnB T1 terminator: Escherichia coli rrnB; transcription terminator T1 from the E. coli rrnB gene
>Addgene plasmid #82220 | pDONR223_PAK1_WT | addgene full sequence | sequence record 164911 | Addgene NGS result
GGCAGTTCCCTACTCTCGCGTTAACGCTAGCATGGATGTTTTCCCAGTCACGACGTTGTAAAACGACGGC
CAGTCTTAAGCTCGGGCCCCAAATAATGATTTTATTTTGACTGATAGTGACCTGTTCGTTGCAACAAATT
GATGAGCAATGCTTTTTTATAATGCCAACTTTGTACAAAAAAGTTGGCACCATGTCAAATAACGGCCTAG
ACATTCAAGACAAACCCCCAGCCCCTCCGATGAGAAATACCAGCACTATGATTGGAGCCGGCAGCAAAGA
TGCTGGAACCCTAAACCATGGTTCTAAACCTCTGCCTCCAAACCCAGAGGAGAAGAAAAAGAAGGACCGA
TTTTACCGATCCATTTTACCTGGAGATAAAACAAATAAAAAGAAAGAGAAAGAGCGGCCAGAGATTTCTC
TCCCTTCAGATTTTGAACACACAATTCATGTCGGTTTTGATGCTGTCACAGGGGAGTTTACGGGAATGCC
AGAGCAGTGGGCCCGCTTGCTTCAGACATCAAATATCACTAAGTCGGAGCAGAAGAAAAACCCGCAGGCT
GTTCTGGATGTGTTGGAGTTTTACAACTCGAAGAAGACATCCAACAGCCAGAAATACATGAGCTTTACAG
ATAAGTCAGCTGAGGATTACAATTCTTCTAATGCCTTGAATGTGAAGGCTGTGTCTGAGACTCCTGCAGT
GCCACCAGTTTCAGAAGATGAGGATGATGATGATGATGATGCTACCCCACCACCAGTGATTGCTCCACGC
CCAGAGCACACAAAATCTGTATACACACGGTCTGTGATTGAACCACTTCCTGTCACTCCAACTCGGGACG
TGGCTACATCTCCCATTTCACCTACTGAAAATAACACCACTCCACCAGATGCTTTGACCCGGAATACTGA
GAAGCAGAAGAAGAAGCCTAAAATGTCTGATGAGGAGATCTTGGAGAAATTACGAAGCATAGTGAGTGTG
GGCGATCCTAAGAAGAAATATACACGGTTTGAGAAGATTGGACAAGGTGCTTCAGGCACCGTGTACACAG
CAATGGATGTGGCCACAGGACAGGAGGTGGCCATTAAGCAGATGAATCTTCAGCAGCAGCCCAAGAAAGA
GCTGATTATTAATGAGATCCTGGTCATGAGGGAAAACAAGAACCCAAACATTGTGAATTACTTGGACAGT
TACCTCGTGGGAGATGAGCTGTGGGTTGTTATGGAATACTTGGCTGGAGGCTCCTTGACAGATGTGGTGA
CAGAAACTTGCATGGATGAAGGCCAAATTGCAGCTGTGTGCCGTGAGTGTCTGCAGGCTCTGGAGTTCTT
GCATTCGAACCAGGTCATTCACAGAGACATCAAGAGTGACAATATTCTGTTGGGAATGGATGGCTCTGTC
AAGCTAACTGACTTTGGATTCTGTGCACAGATAACCCCAGAGCAGAGCAAACGGAGCACCATGGTAGGAA
CCCCATACTGGATGGCACCAGAGGTTGTGACACGAAAGGCCTATGGGCCCAAGGTTGACATCTGGTCCCT
GGGCATCATGGCCATCGAAATGATTGAAGGGGAGCCTCCATACCTCAATGAAAACCCTCTGAGAGCCTTG
TACCTCATTGCCACCAATGGGACCCCAGAACTTCAGAACCCAGAGAAGCTGTCAGCTATCTTCCGGGACT
TTCTGAACCGCTGTCTCGAGATGGATGTGGAGAAGAGAGGTTCAGCTAAAGAGCTGCTACAGCATCAATT
CCTGAAGATTGCCAAGCCCCTCTCCAGCCTCACTCCACTGATTGCTGCAGCTAAGGAGGCAACAAAGAAC
AATCACTTGCCAACTTTCTTGTACAAAGTTGGCATTATAAGAAAGCATTGCTTATCAATTTGTTGCAACG
AACAGGTCACTATCAGTCAAAATAAAATCATTATTTGCCATCCAGCTGATATCCCCTATAGTGAGTCGTA
TTACATGGTCATAGCTGTTTCCTGGCAGCTCTGGCCCGTGTCTCAAAATCTCTGATGTTACATTGCACAA
GATAAAAATATATCATCATGCCTCCTCTAGACCAGCCAGGACAGAAATGCCTCGACTTCGCTGCTACCCA
AGGTTGCCGGGTGACGCACACCGTGGAAACGGATGAAGGCACGAACCCAGTGGACATAAGCCTGTTCGGT
TCGTAAGCTGTAATGCAAGTAGCGTATGCGCTCACGCAACTGGTCCAGAACCTTGACCGAACGCAGCGGT
GGTAACGGCGCAGTGGCGGTTTTCATGGCTTGTTATGACTGTTTTTTTGGGGTACAGTCTATGCCTCGGG
CATCCAAGCAGCAAGCGCGTTACGCCGTGGGTCGATGTTTGATGTTATGGAGCAGCAACGATGTTACGCA
GCAGGGCAGTCGCCCTAAAACAAAGTTAAACATTATGAGGGAAGCGGTGATCGCCGAAGTATCGACTCAA
CTATCAGAGGTAGTTGGCGTCATCGAGCGCCATCTCGAACCGACGTTGCTGGCCGTACATTTGTACGGCT
CCGCAGTGGATGGCGGCCTGAAGCCACACAGTGATATTGATTTGCTGGTTACGGTGACCGTAAGGCTTGA
TGAAACAACGCGGCGAGCTTTGATCAACGACCTTTTGGAAACTTCGGCTTCCCCTGGAGAGAGCGAGATT
CTCCGCGCTGTAGAAGTCACCATTGTTGTGCACGACGACATCATTCCGTGGCGTTATCCAGCTAAGCGCG
AACTGCAATTTGGAGAATGGCAGCGCAATGACATTCTTGCAGGTATCTTCGAGCCAGCCACGATCGACAT
TGATCTGGCTATCTTGCTGACAAAAGCAAGAGAACATAGCGTTGCCTTGGTAGGTCCAGCGGCGGAGGAA
CTCTTTGATCCGGTTCCTGAACAGGATCTATTTGAGGCGCTAAATGAAACCTTAACGCTATGGAACTCGC
CGCCCGACTGGGCTGGCGATGAGCGAAATGTAGTGCTTACGTTGTCCCGCATTTGGTACAGCGCAGTAAC
CGGCAAAATCGCGCCGAAGGATGTCGCTGCCGACTGGGCAATGGAGCGCCTGCCGGCCCAGTATCAGCCC
GTCATACTTGAAGCTAGACAGGCTTATCTTGGACAAGAAGAAGATCGCTTGGCCTCGCGCGCAGATCAGT
TGGAAGAATTTGTCCACTACGTGAAAGGCGAGATCACCAAGGTAGTCGGCAAATAACCCTCGAGCCACCC
ATGACCAAAATCCCTTAACGTGAGTTACGCGTCGTTCCACTGAGCGTCAGACCCCGTAGAAAAGATCAAA
GGATCTTCTTGAGATCCTTTTTTTCTGCGCGTAATCTGCTGCTTGCAAACAAAAAAACCACCGCTACCAG
CGGTGGTTTGTTTGCCGGATCAAGAGCTACCAACTCTTTTTCCGAAGGTAACTGGCTTCAGCAGAGCGCA
GATACCAAATACTGTTCTTCTAGTGTAGCCGTAGTTAGGCCACCACTTCAAGAACTCTGTAGCACCGCCT
ACATACCTCGCTCTGCTAATCCTGTTACCAGTGGCTGCTGCCAGTGGCGATAAGTCGTGTCTTACCGGGT
TGGACTCAAGACGATAGTTACCGGATAAGGCGCAGCGGTCGGGCTGAACGGGGGGTTCGTGCACACAGCC
CAGCTTGGAGCGAACGACCTACACCGAACTGAGATACCTACAGCGTGAGCTATGAGAAAGCGCCACGCTT
CCCGAAGGGAGAAAGGCGGACAGGTATCCGGTAAGCGGCAGGGTCGGAACAGGAGAGCGCACGAGGGAGC
TTCCAGGGGGAAACGCCTGGTATCTTTATAGTCCTGTCGGGTTTCGCCACCTCTGACTTGAGCGTCGATT
TTTGTGATGCTCGTCAGGGGGGCGGAGCCTATGGAAAAACGCCAGCAACGCGGCCTTTTTACGGTTCCTG
GCCTTTTGCTGGCCTTTTGCTCACATGTTCTTTCCTGCGTTATCCCCTGATTCTGTGGATAACCGTATTA
CCGCCTTTGAGTGAGCTGATACCGCTCGCCGCAGCCGAACGACCGAGCGCAGCGAGTCAGTGAGCGAGGA
AGCGGAAGAGCGCCCAATACGCAAACCGCCTCTCCCCGCGCGTTGGCCGATTCATTAATGCAGCTGGCAC
GACAGGTTTCCCGACTGGAAAGCGGGCAGTGAGCGCAACGCAATTAATACGCGTACCGCTAGCCAGGAAG
AGTTTGTAGAAACGCAAAAAGGCCATCCGTCAGGATGGCCTTCTGCTTAGTTTGATGCCTGGCAGTTTAT
GGCGGGCGTCCTGCCCGCCACCCTCCGGGCCGTTGCTTCACAACGTTCAAATCCGCTCCCGGCGGATTTG
TCCTACTCAGGAGAGCGTTCACCGACAAACAACAGATAAAACGAAAGGCCCAGTCTTCCGACTGAGCCTT
TCGTTTTATTTGATGCCT
