>Addgene plasmid #82220 | pDONR223_PAK1_WT | depositor partial sequence | sequence record 155591 | Insert sequence
ATGTCAAATAACGGCCTAGACATTCAAGACAAACCCCCAGCCCCTCCGATGAGAAATACCAGCACTATGA
TTGGAGCCGGCAGCAAAGATGCTGGAACCCTAAACCATGGTTCTAAACCTCTGCCTCCAAACCCAGAGGA
GAAGAAAAAGAAGGACCGATTTTACCGATCCATTTTACCTGGAGATAAAACAAATAAAAAGAAAGAGAAA
GAGCGGCCAGAGATTTCTCTCCCTTCAGATTTTGAACACACAATTCATGTCGGTTTTGATGCTGTCACAG
GGGAGTTTACGGGAATGCCAGAGCAGTGGGCCCGCTTGCTTCAGACATCAAATATCACTAAGTCGGAGCA
GAAGAAAAACCCGCAGGCTGTTCTGGATGTGTTGGAGTTTTACAACTCGAAGAAGACATCCAACAGCCAG
AAATACATGAGCTTTACAGATAAGTCAGCTGAGGATTACAATTCTTCTAATGCCTTGAATGTGAAGGCTG
TGTCTGAGACTCCTGCAGTGCCACCAGTTTCAGAAGATGAGGATGATGATGATGATGATGCTACCCCACC
ACCAGTGATTGCTCCACGCCCAGAGCACACAAAATCTGTATACACACGGTCTGTGATTGAACCACTTCCT
GTCACTCCAACTCGGGACGTGGCTACATCTCCCATTTCACCTACTGAAAATAACACCACTCCACCAGATG
CTTTGACCCGGAATACTGAGAAGCAGAAGAAGAAGCCTAAAATGTCTGATGAGGAGATCTTGGAGAAATT
ACGAAGCATAGTGAGTGTGGGCGATCCTAAGAAGAAATATACACGGTTTGAGAAGATTGGACAAGGTGCT
TCAGGCACCGTGTACACAGCAATGGATGTGGCCACAGGACAGGAGGTGGCCATTAAGCAGATGAATCTTC
AGCAGCAGCCCAAGAAAGAGCTGATTATTAATGAGATCCTGGTCATGAGGGAAAACAAGAACCCAAACAT
TGTGAATTACTTGGACAGTTACCTCGTGGGAGATGAGCTGTGGGTTGTTATGGAATACTTGGCTGGAGGC
TCCTTGACAGATGTGGTGACAGAAACTTGCATGGATGAAGGCCAAATTGCAGCTGTGTGCCGTGAGTGTC
TGCAGGCTCTGGAGTTCTTGCATTCGAACCAGGTCATTCACAGAGACATCAAGAGTGACAATATTCTGTT
GGGAATGGATGGCTCTGTCAAGCTAACTGACTTTGGATTCTGTGCACAGATAACCCCAGAGCAGAGCAAA
CGGAGCACCATGGTAGGAACCCCATACTGGATGGCACCAGAGGTTGTGACACGAAAGGCCTATGGGCCCA
AGGTTGACATCTGGTCCCTGGGCATCATGGCCATCGAAATGATTGAAGGGGAGCCTCCATACCTCAATGA
AAACCCTCTGAGAGCCTTGTACCTCATTGCCACCAATGGGACCCCAGAACTTCAGAACCCAGAGAAGCTG
TCAGCTATCTTCCGGGACTTTCTGAACCGCTGTCTCGAGATGGATGTGGAGAAGAGAGGTTCAGCTAAAG
AGCTGCTACAGCATCAATTCCTGAAGATTGCCAAGCCCCTCTCCAGCCTCACTCCACTGATTGCTGCAGC
TAAGGAGGCAACAAAGAACAATCAC
